Addgene plasmid #58099: tdTomato-Gamma-Tubulin-17
Purpose: Localization: Centrosomes, Excitation: 554, Emission: 581
Depositing lab: Michael Davidson. Depositing organization: Florida State University, Tallahassee. Publication: Improving the photostability of bright monomeric orange and red fluorescent proteins. Shaner NC, Lin MZ, McKeown MR, Steinbach PA, Hazelwood KL, Davidson MW, Tsien RY. Nat Methods. 2008 Jun;5(6):545-51. doi: 10.1038/nmeth.1209. Epub 2008 May 4. PubMed 18454154.
Backbone
  Vector backbone: tdTomato
  Backbone size w/o insert (bp): 4750
  Vector type: Mammalian Expression
  Selectable markers: Neomycin (select with G418)
Growth in bacteria
  Bacterial resistance: Kanamycin, 50 μg/mL
  Growth temperature: 37°C
  Growth strain: DH5alpha
  Copy number: High Copy
Gene/Insert
  Gene/Insert name: Gamma-Tubulin (alt name: NM_001070.4)
  Species: H. sapiens (human)
  Entrez Gene: TUBG1 (a.k.a. CDCBM4, GCP-1, TUBG, TUBGCP1)
  Promoter: CMV
  Tag / fusion protein: tdTomato
  Cloning method: Unknown
  Sequencing primers: 5′ CMV-F; 3′ SV40pA-R
Terms and licenses: Academic/Nonprofit Terms; Industry Terms: Not Available to Industry
Depositor comments: . Excitation = 554; Emission = 581
How to cite: tdTomato-Gamma-Tubulin-17 was a gift from Michael Davidson (Addgene plasmid # 58099 ; http://n2t.net/addgene:58099 ; RRID:Addgene_58099)
