[The description below was written by a language model from this plasmid's Addgene catalogue record.]
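Description:
tdTomato-Gamma-Tubulin-17 is a mammalian expression plasmid that produces human gamma-tubulin (TUBG1) fused to the red fluorescent protein tdTomato. It is built on a tdTomato vector backbone of about 4.75 kb without the insert. The plasmid is propagated at high copy in E. coli under kanamycin selection. It also carries a neomycin resistance marker, so transfected mammalian cells can be selected with G418, for example to derive stable lines. No feature table accompanies the record, so the bacterial origin of replication and the elements driving the resistance marker are not stated. The use of an SV40 polyA reverse sequencing primer suggests that the expression cassette ends in an SV40 polyadenylation signal.

The fusion is transcribed from the CMV promoter, a strong constitutive viral promoter widely used for high-level expression in cultured mammalian cells. tdTomato is a bright tandem-dimer fluorescent protein, and the record lists its excitation at 554 nm and emission at 581 nm. Gamma-tubulin is a core component of the microtubule-nucleating complexes concentrated at centrosomes, so the fusion acts as a fluorescent marker of these structures, in line with the stated centrosomal localization. The record does not say whether tdTomato sits at the N- or C-terminus of gamma-tubulin. It also does not explain the "17" in the name or give the cloning method. Typical uses are imaging of centrosome position, number and behaviour in transfected cells, and serving as a red channel reference marker alongside other fluorescent fusions.
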