>Addgene plasmid #58099 | tdTomato-Gamma-Tubulin-17 | depositor partial sequence | sequence record 89235 | insert sequence
GACGTCAGATCCGCTAGCGCCACCATGCCGAGGGAAATCATCACCCTACAGTTGGGCCAGTGCGGCAATC
AGATTGGGTTCGAGTTCTGGAAACAGCTGTGCGCCGAGCATGGTATCAGCCCCGAGGGCATCGTGGAGGA
GTTCGCCACCGAGGGCACTGACCACAAGGACGTCTTTTTCTACCAGGCAGACGATGAGCACTACATCCCC
CGGGCCGTGCTGCTGGACTTGGAACCCCGGGTGATCCACTCCATCCTCAACTCCCCCTATGCCAAGCTCT
ACAACCCAGAGAACATCTACCTGTCGGAACATGGAGGAGGAGCTGGCAACAACTGGGCCAGCGGATTCTC
CCAGGGAGAAAAGATCCATGAGGACATTTTTGACATCATAGACCGGGAGGCAGATGGTAGTGACAGTCTA
GAGGGCTTTGTGCTGTGTCACTCCATTGCTGGGGGGACAGGCTCTGGACTGGGTTCCTACCTCTTAGAAC
GGCTGAATGACAGGTATCCTAAGAAGCTGGTGCAGACATACTCAGTGTTTCCCAACCAGGACGAGATGAG
CGATGTGGTGGTCCAGCCTTACAATTCACTCCTCACACTCAAGAGGCTGACGCAGAATGCAGACTGTGTG
GTGGTGCTGGACAACACAGCCCTGAACCGGATTGCCACAGACCGCCTGCACATCCAGAACCCATCCTTCT
CCCAGATCAACCAGCTGGTGTCTACCATCATGTCAGCCAGCACCACCACCCTGCGCTACCCTGGCTACAT
GAACAATGACCTCATCGGCCTCATCGCCTCGCTCATTCCCACCCCACGGCTCCACTTCCTCATGACCGGC
TACACCCCTCTCACTACGGACCAGTCAGTGGCCAGCGTGAGGAAGACCACGGTCCTGGATGTCATGAGGC
GGCTGCTGCAGCCCAAGAACGTGATGGTGTCCACAGGCCGAGACCGCCAGACCAACCACTGCTACATCGC
CATCCTCAACATCATCCAGGGAGAGGTGGACCCCACCCAGGTCCACAAGAGCTTGCAGAGGATCCGGGAA
CGCAAGTTGGCCAACTTCATCCCGTGGGGCCCCGCCAGCATCCAGGTGGCCCTGTCGAGGAAGTCTCCCT
ACCTGCCCTCGGCCCACCGGGTCAGCGGGCTCATGATGGCCAACCACACCAGCATCTCCTCGCTCTTCGA
GAGAACCTGTCGCCAGTATGACAAGCTGCGTAAGCGGGAGGCCTTCCTGGAGCAGTTCCGCAAGGAGGAC
ATGTTCAAGGACAACTTTGATGAGATGGACACATCCAGGGAGATTGTGCAGCAGCTCATCGATGAGTACC
ATGCGGCCACACGGCCAGACTACATCTCCTGGGGCACTCAGGAGCAGCGAATTCTGCAGTCGACGGTACC
GCGGGCCCGGGATCCACCGGTCGCCACCATGGTGAGCAAGGGCGAGGAGGTCATCAAAGAGTTCATGCGC
TTCAAGGTGCGCATGGAGGGCTCCATGAACGGCCACGAGTTCGAGATCGAGGGCGAGGGCGAGGGCCGCC
CCTACGAGGGCACCCAGACCGCCAAGCTGAAGGTGACCAAGGGCGGCCCCCTGCCCTTCGCCTGGGACAT
CCTGTCCCCCCAGTTCATGTACGGCTCCAAGGCGTACGTGAAGCACCCCGCCGACATCCCCGATTACAAG
AAGCTGTCCTTCCCCGAGGGCTTCAAGTGGGAGCGCGTGATGAACTTCGAGGACGGCGGTCTGGTGACCG
TGACCCAGGACTCCTCCCTGCAGGACGGCACGCTGATCTACAAGGTGAAGATGCGCGGCACCAACTTCCC
CCCCGACGGCCCCGTAATGCAGAAGAAGACCATGGGCTGGGAGGCCTCCACCGAGCGCCTGTACCCCCGC
GACGGCGTGCTGAAGGGCGAGATCCACCAGGCCCTGAAGCTGAAGGACGGCGGCCACTACCTGGTGGAGT
TCAAGACCATCTACATGGCCAAGAAGCCCGTGCAACTGCCCGGCTACTACTACGTGGACACCAAGCTGGA
CATCACCTCCCACAACGAGGACTACACCATCGTGGAACAGTACGAGCGCTCCGAGGGCCGCCACCACCTG
TTCCTGGGGCATGGCACCGGCAGCACCGGCAGCGGCAGCTCCGGCACCGCCTCCTCCGAGGACAACAACA
TGGCCGTCATCAAAGAGTTCATGCGCTTCAAGGTGCGCATGGAGGGCTCCATGAACGGCCACGAGTTCGA
GATCGAGGGCGAGGGCGAGGGCCGCCCCTACGAGGGCACCCAGACCGCCAAGCTGAAGGTGACCAAGGGC
GGCCCCCTGCCCTTCGCCTGGGACATCCTGTCCCCCCAGTTCATGTACGGCTCCAAGGCGTACGTGAAGC
ACCCCGCCGACATCCCCGATTACAAGAAGCTGTCCTTCCCCGAGGGCTTCAAGTGGGAGCGCGTGATGAA
CTTCGAGGACGGCGGTCTGGTGACCGTGACCCAGGACTCCTCCCTGCAGGACGGCACGCTGATCTACAAG
GTGAAGATGCGCGGCACCAACTTCCCCCCCGACGGCCCCGTAATGCAGAAGAAGACCATGGGCTGGGAGG
CCTCCACCGAGCGCCTGTACCCCCGCGACGGCGTGCTGAAGGGCGAGATCCACCAGGCCCTGAAGCTGAA
GGACGGCGGCCACTACCTGGTGGAGTTCAAGACCATCTACATGGCCAAGAAGCCCGTGCAACTGCCCGGC
TACTACTACGTGGACACCAAGCTGGACATCACCTCCCACAACGAGGACTACACCATCGTGGAACAGTACG
AGCGCTCCGAGGGCCGCCACCACCTGTTCCTGTACGGCATGGACGAGCTGTACAAGTAAGCGGCCGCGAC
TCTAGATCATAATCAGCCATACCACATT
