>Addgene plasmid #58099 | tdTomato-Gamma-Tubulin-17 | addgene partial sequence | sequence record 103619 | mCherryseq-R 5'-cctcctcgcccttgctcaccat-3'
TCGACTGCAGAATTCGCTGCTCCTGAGTGCCCCAGGAGATGTAGTCTGGCCGTGTGGCCGCATGGTACTC
ATCGATGAGCTGCTGCACAATCTCCCTGGATGTGTCCATCTCATCAAAGTTGTCCTTGAACATGTCCTCC
TTGCGGAACTGCTCCAGGAAGGCCTCCCGCTTACGCAGCTTGTCATACTGGCGACAGGTTCTCTCGAAGA
GCGAGGAGATGCTGGTGTGGTTGGCCATCATGAGCCCGCTGACCCGGTGGGCCGAGGGCAGGTAGGGAGA
CTTCCTCGACAGGGCCACCTGGATGCTGGCGGGGCCCCACGGGATGAAGTTGGCCAACTTGCGTTCCCGG
ATCCTCTGCAAGCTCTTGTGGACCTGGGTGGGGTCCACCTCTCCCTGGATGATGTTGAGGATGGCGATGT
AGCAGTGGTTGGTCTGGCGGTCTCGGCCTGTGGACACCATCACGTTCTTGGGCTGCAGCAGCCGCCTCAT
GACATCCAGGACCGTGGTCTTCCTCACGCTGGCCACTGACTGGTCCGTAGTGAGAGGGGTGTAGCCGGTC
ATGAGGAAGTGGAGCCGTGGGGTGGGAATGAGCGAGGCGATGAGGCCGATGAGGTCATTGTTCATGTAGC
CAGGGTAGCGCAGGGTGGTGGTGCTGGCTGACATGATGGTAGACACCAGCTGGTTGATCTGGGAGAAGGA
TGGGTTCTGGATGTGCAGGCGGTCTGTGGCAATCCGGTTCAGGGCTGTGTTGTCCAGCACCACCACACAG
TCTGCATTCTGCGTCAGCCTCTTGAGTGTGAGGAGTGAATTGTAAGGCTGGACCACCACATCGCTCATCT
CGTCCTGGTTGG
